>Addgene plasmid #216244 | pSH-CAG-AtAFB2.F74A-mCherry-IRES-puro | addgene full sequence | sequence record 426776 | Addgene NGS Result
CGATGCCCTTGAGAGCCTTCAACCCAGTCAGCTCCTTCCGGTGGGCGCGGGGCATGACTATCGTCGCCGC
ACTTATGACTGTCTTCTTTATCATGCAACTCGTAGGACAGGTGCCGGCAGCGCTCTTCCGCTTCCTCGCT
CACTGACTCGCTGCGCTCGGTCGTTCGGCTGCGGCGAGCGGTATCAGCTCACTCAAAGGCGGTAATACGG
TTATCCACAGAATCAGGGGATAACGCAGGAAAGAACATGTGAGCAAAAGGCCAGCAAAAGGCCAGGAACC
GTAAAAAGGCCGCGTTGCTGGCGTTTTTCCATAGGCTCCGCCCCCCTGACGAGCATCACAAAAATCGACG
CTCAAGTCAGAGGTGGCGAAACCCGACAGGACTATAAAGATACCAGGCGTTTCCCCCTGGAAGCTCCCTC
GTGCGCTCTCCTGTTCCGACCCTGCCGCTTACCGGATACCTGTCCGCCTTTCTCCCTTCGGGAAGCGTGG
CGCTTTCTCATAGCTCACGCTGTAGGTATCTCAGTTCGGTGTAGGTCGTTCGCTCCAAGCTGGGCTGTGT
GCACGAACCCCCCGTTCAGCCCGACCGCTGCGCCTTATCCGGTAACTATCGTCTTGAGTCCAACCCGGTA
AGACACGACTTATCGCCACTGGCAGCAGCCACTGGTAACAGGATTAGCAGAGCGAGGTATGTAGGCGGTG
CTACAGAGTTCTTGAAGTGGTGGCCTAACTACGGCTACACTAGAAGAACAGTATTTGGTATCTGCGCTCT
GCTGAAGCCAGTTACCTTCGGAAAAAGAGTTGGTAGCTCTTGATCCGGCAAACAAACCACCGCTGGTAGC
GGTGGTTTTTTTGTTTGCAAGCAGCAGATTACGCGCAGAAAAAAAGGATCTCAAGAAGATCCTTTGATCT
TTTCTACGGGGTCTGACGCTCAGTGGAACGAAAACTCACGTTAAGGGATTTTGGTCATGAGATTATCAAA
AAGGATCTTCACCTAGATCCTTTTAAATTAAAAATGAAGTTTTAAATCAATCTAAAGTATATATGAGTAA
ACTTGGTCTGACAGTTACCAATGCTTAATCAGTGAGGCACCTATCTCAGCGATCTGTCTATTTCGTTCAT
CCATAGTTGCCTGACTCCCCGTCGTGTAGATAACTACGATACGGGAGGGCTTACCATCTGGCCCCAGTGC
TGCAATGATACCGCGAGACCCACGCTCACCGGCTCCAGATTTATCAGCAATAAACCAGCCAGCCGGAAGG
GCCGAGCGCAGAAGTGGTCCTGCAACTTTATCCGCCTCCATCCAGTCTATTAATTGTTGCCGGGAAGCTA
GAGTAAGTAGTTCGCCAGTTAATAGTTTGCGCAACGTTGTTGCCATTGCTACAGGCATCGTGGTGTCACG
CTCGTCGTTTGGTATGGCTTCATTCAGCTCCGGTTCCCAACGATCAAGGCGAGTTACATGATCCCCCATG
TTGTGCAAAAAAGCGGTTAGCTCCTTCGGTCCTCCGATCGTTGTCAGAAGTAAGTTGGCCGCAGTGTTAT
CACTCATGGTTATGGCAGCACTGCATAATTCTCTTACTGTCATGCCATCCGTAAGATGCTTTTCTGTGAC
TGGTGAGTACTCAACCAAGTCATTCTGAGAATAGTGTATGCGGCGACCGAGTTGCTCTTGCCCGGCGTCA
ATACGGGATAATACCGCGCCACATAGCAGAACTTTAAAAGTGCTCATCATTGGAAAACGTTCTTCGGGGC
GAAAACTCTCAAGGATCTTACCGCTGTTGAGATCCAGTTCGATGTAACCCACTCGTGCACCCAACTGATC
TTCAGCATCTTTTACTTTCACCAGCGTTTCTGGGTGAGCAAAAACAGGAAGGCAAAATGCCGCAAAAAAG
GGAATAAGGGCGACACGGAAATGTTGAATACTCATACTCTTCCTTTTTCAATATTATTGAAGCATTTATC
AGGGTTATTGTCTCATGAGCGGATACATATTTGAATGTATTTAGAAAAATAAACAAATAGGGGTTCCGCG
CACATTTCCCCGAAAAGTGCCACCTG
[124 nt withheld, positions 2057-2180]
C
[91 nt withheld, positions 2182-2272]
A
[49 nt withheld, positions 2274-2322]
CCTTTGACGTTGGAGTCCACGTTCTTT
[37 nt withheld, positions 2350-2386]
ACCCTATCTCGGTCTATTCTTTTGATTTATAAGGGATTTTGCCGATTTCGGCCTATTGGTTAAAAAATGA
GCTGATTTAACAAAAATTTAACGCGAATTTTAACAAAATATTAACGCTTACAATTTGCCATTCGCCATTC
AGGCTGCGCAACTGTTGGGAAGGGCGATCGGTGCGGGCCTCTTCGCTATTACGCCAGCCCAAGCTACCAT
GATAAGTAAGTAATATTAAGGTACGGGAGGTACTTGGAGCGGCCGTCGACCTACTCTCTTCCGCATTGGA
GTCGCTTTAACTGGCCCTGGCTTTGGCAGCCTGTGCTGACCCATGCAGTCCTCCTTACCATCCCTCCCTC
GACTTCCCCTCTTCCGATGTTGAGCCCCTCCAGCCGGTCCTGGACTTTGTCTCCTTCCCTGCCCTGCCCT
CTCCTGAACCTGAGCCAGCTCCCATAGCTCAGTCTGGTCTATCTGCCTGGCCCTGGCCATTGTCACTTTG
CGCTGCCCTCCTCTCGCCCCCGAGTGCCCTTGCTGTGCCGCCGGAACTCTGCCCTCTAACGCTGCCGTCT
CTCTCCTGAGTCCGGACCACTTTGAGCTCTACTGGCTTCTGCGCCGCCTCTGGCCCACTGTTTCCCCTTC
CCAGGCAGGTCCTGCTTTCTCTGACCTGCATTCTCTCCCCTGGGCCTGTGCCGCTTTCTGTCTGCAGCTT
GTGGCCTGGGTCACCTCTACGGCTGGCCCAGATCCTTCCCTGCCGCCTCCTTCAGGTTCCGTCTTCCTCC
ACTCCCTCTTCCCCTTGCTCTCTGCTGTGTTGCTGCCCAAGGATGCTCTTTCCGGAGCACTTCCTTCTCG
GCGCTGCACCACGTGATGTCCTCTGAGCGGATCCTCCCCGTGTCTGGGTCCTCTCCGGGCATCTCTCCTC
CCTCACCCAACCCCATGCCGTCTTCACTCGCTGGGTTCCCTTTTCCTTCTCCTTCTGGGGCCTGTGCCAT
CTCTCGTTTCTTAGGATGGCCTTCTCCGACGGATGTCTCCCTTGCGTCCCGCCTCCCCTTCTTGTAGGCC
TGCATCATCACCGTTTTTCTGGACAACCCCAAAGTACCCCGTCTCCCTGGCTTTAGCCACCTCTCCATCC
TCTTGCTTTCTTTGCCTGGACACCCCGTTCTCCTGTGGATTCGGGTCACCTCTCACTCCTTTCATTTGGG
CAGCTCCCCTACCCCCCTTACCTCTCTAGTCTGTGCTAGCTCTTCCAGCCCCCTGTCATGGCATCTTCCA
GGGGTCCGAGAGCTCAGCTAGTCTTCTTCCTCCAACCCGGGCCCCTATGTCCACTTCAGGACAGCATGTT
TGCTGCCTCCAGGGATCCTGTGTCCCCGAGCTGGGACCACCTTATATTCCCAGGGCCGGTTAATGTGGCT
CTGGTTCTGGGTACTTTTATCTGTCCCCTCCACCCCACAGTGGGGCGCATGCGTGGAATTATCACCTCGA
GAATAAAATATCTTTATTTTCATTACATCTGTGTGTTGGTTTTTTGTGTGAATCGATAGTACTAACATAC
GCTCTCCATCAAAACAAAACGAAACAAAACAAACTAGCAAAATAGGCTGTCCCCAGTGCAAGTGCAGGTG
CCAGAACATTTCTCTACTAGTGGGCCAGATATACGCGTTGACATTGATTATTGACTAGTTATTAATAGTA
ATCAATTACGGGGTCATTAGTTCATAGCCCATATATGGAGTTCCGCGTTACATAACTTACGGTAAATGGC
CCGCCTGGCTGACCGCCCAACGACCCCCGCCCATTGACGTCAATAATGACGTATGTTCCCATAGTAACGC
CAATAGGGACTTTCCATTGACGTCAATGGGTGGAGTATTTACGGTAAACTGCCCACTTGGCAGTACATCA
AGTGTATCATATGCCAAGTACGCCCCCTATTGACGTCAATGACGGTAAATGGCCCGCCTGGCATTATGCC
CAGTACATGACCTTATGGGACTTTCCTACTTGGCAGTACATCTACGTATTAGTCATCGCTATTACCATGG
TCGAGGTGAGCCCCACGTTCTGCTTCACTCTCCCCATCTCCCCCCCCTCCCCACCCCCAATTTTGTATTT
ATTTATTTTTTAATTATTTTGTGCAGCGATGGGGGCGGGGGGGGGGGGGGGCGCGCGCCAGGCGGGGCGG
GGCGGGGCGAGGGGCGGGGCGGGGCGAGGCGGAGAGGTGCGGCGGCAGCCAATCAGAGCGGCGCGCTCCG
AAAGTTTCCTTTTATGGCGAGGCGGCGGCGGCGGCGGCCCTATAAAAAGCGAAGCGCGCGGCGGGCGGGA
GTCGCTGCGCGCTGCCTTCGCCCCGTGCCCCGCTCCGCCGCCGCCTCGCGCCGCCCGCCCCGGCTCTGAC
TGACCGCGTTACTCCCACAGGTGAGCGGGCGGGACGGCCCTTCTCCTCCGGGCTGTAATTAGCGCTTGGT
TTAATGACGGCTTGTTTCTTTTCTGTGGCTGCGTGAAAGCCTTGAGGGGCTCCGGGAGGGCCCTTTGTGC
GGGGGGAGCGGCTCGGGGGGTGCGTGCGTGTGTGTGTGCGTGGGGAGCGCCGCGTGCGGCTCCGCGCTGC
CCGGCGGCTGTGAGCGCTGCGGGCGCGGCGCGGGGCTTTGTGCGCTCCGCAGTGTGCGCGAGGGGAGCGC
GGCCGGGGGCGGTGCCCCGCGGTGCGGGGGGGGCTGCGAGGGGAACAAAGGCTGCGTGCGGGGTGTGTGC
GTGGGGGGGTGAGCAGGGGGTGTGGGCGCGTCGGTCGGGCTGCAACCCCCCCTGCACCCCCCTCCCCGAG
TTGCTGAGCACGGCCCGGCTTCGGGTGCGGGGCTCCGTACGGGGCGTGGCGCGGGGCTCGCCGTGCCGGG
CGGGGGGTGGCGGCAGGTGGGGGTGCCGGGCGGGGCGGGGCCGCCTCGGGCCGGGGAGGGCTCGGGGGAG
GGGCGCGGCGGCCCCCGGAGCGCCGGCGGCTGTCGAGGCGCGGCGAGCCGCAGCCATTGCCTTTTATGGT
AATCGTGCGAGAGGGCGCAGGGACTTCCTTTGTCCCAAATCTGTGCGGAGCCGAAATCTGGGAGGCGCCG
CCGCACCCCCTCTAGCGGGCGCGGGGCGAAGCGGTGCGGCGCCGGCAGGAAGGAAATGGGCGGGGAGGGC
CTTCGTGCGTCGCCGCGCCGCCGTCCCCTTCTCCCTCTCCAGCCTCGGGGCTGTCCGCGGGGGGACGGCT
GCCTTCGGGGGGGACGGGGCAGGGCGGGGTTCGGCTTCTGGCGTGTGACCGGCGGCTCTAGAGCCTCTGC
TAACCATGTTCATGCCTTCTTCTTTTTCCTACAGCTCCTGGGCAACGTGCTGGTTATTGTGCTGTCTCAT
CATTTTGGCAAAGAATTGCTACCGGACTCAGATCTACCATGAACTACTTTCCCGATGAGGTCATTGAGCA
CGTCTTTGATTTCGTCACAAGCCACAAGGATAGGAACGCCATTAGCCTGGTCTGTAAGAGCTGGTACAAG
ATCGAGCGGTATTCCAGACAGAAGGTGTTCATCGGCAACTGCTACGCCATCAATCCAGAGAGGCTGCTGC
GGAGATTTCCCTGTCTGAAGAGCCTGACCCTGAAGGGCAAGCCCCACGCCGCCGACTTTAACCTGGTGCC
TCACGAGTGGGGAGGATTCGTGCTGCCATGGATCGAGGCCCTGGCACGGTCCAGAGTGGGCCTGGAGGAG
CTGAGGCTGAAGCGCATGGTGGTGACAGACGAGTCTCTGGAGCTGCTGTCTCGGAGCTTCGTGAACTTCA
AGAGCCTGGTGCTGGTGTCCTGCGAGGGCTTTACCACAGATGGCCTGGCAAGCATCGCAGCAAACTGTAG
GCACCTGCGGGACCTGGACCTGCAGGAGAATGAGATCGACGATCACAGAGGCCAGTGGCTGTCCTGCTTC
CCCGATACCTGTACCACACTGGTGACACTGAACTTTGCCTGCCTGGAGGGCGAGACAAATCTGGTGGCCC
TGGAGAGGCTGGTGGCACGCTCTCCCAACCTGAAGAGCCTGAAGCTGAATAGGGCAGTGCCTCTGGACGC
ACTGGCAAGACTGATGGCATGCGCACCACAGATCGTGGATCTGGGCGTGGGCTCCTACGAGAACGACCCT
GATTCCGAGTCTTATCTGAAGCTGATGGCCGTGATCAAGAAGTGTACCAGCCTGCGCAGCCTGTCCGGCT
TCCTGGAGGCAGCACCTCACTGCCTGTCCGCCTTTCACCCAATCTGTCACAACCTGACATCCCTGAATCT
GTCTTACGCCGCCGAGATCCACGGCTCCCACCTGATCAAGCTGATCCAGCACTGCAAGAAGCTGCAGAGG
CTGTGGATCCTGGACTCCATCGGCGATAAGGGCCTGGAGGTGGTGGCCTCTACCTGTAAGGAGCTGCAGG
AGCTGCGCGTGTTCCCATCTGACCTGCTGGGAGGAGGAAACACCGCAGTGACAGAGGAGGGCCTGGTGGC
AATCTCTGCCGGATGCCCCAAGCTGCACAGCATCCTGTATTTTTGTCAGCAGATGACCAACGCCGCCCTG
GTGACAGTGGCCAAGAACTGCCCCAATTTCATCAGGTTTCGCCTGTGCATCCTGGAGCCCAATAAGCCTG
ACCACGTGACATCTCAGCCTCTGGATGAGGGCTTCGGCGCCATCGTGAAGGCCTGCAAGAGCCTGAGGCG
CCTGTCTCTGAGCGGCCTGCTGACCGACCAGGTGTTCCTGTACATCGGCATGTATGCCAACCAGCTGGAG
ATGCTGTCTATCGCCTTTGCCGGCGACACAGATAAGGGCATGCTGTACGTGCTGAATGGCTGTAAGAAGA
TGAAGAAGCTGGAGATCAGAGACAGCCCTTTTGGCGATACCGCCCTGCTGGCAGACGTGAGCAAGTATGA
GACAATGCGGAGCCTGTGGATGAGCTCCTGCGAGGTGACCCTGAGCGGCTGTAAGAGACTGGCCGAGAAG
GCCCCATGGCTGAACGTGGAGATCATCAACGAGAATGACAACAATAGGATGGAGGAGAATGGCCACGAGG
GCCGCCAGAAGGTGGATAAGCTGTATCTGTATAGGACCGTCGTCGGGACTCGGATGGATGCCCCCCCCTT
TGTCTGGATTCTGGGCGGATCTGGCGGGGTGAGCAAGGGCGAGGAGGATAACATGGCCATCATCAAGGAG
TTCATGCGCTTCAAGGTGCACATGGAGGGCTCCGTGAACGGCCACGAGTTCGAGATCGAGGGCGAGGGCG
AGGGCCGCCCCTACGAGGGCACCCAGACCGCCAAGCTGAAGGTGACCAAGGGTGGCCCCCTGCCCTTCGC
CTGGGACATCCTGTCCCCTCAGTTCATGTACGGCTCCAAGGCCTACGTGAAGCACCCCGCCGACATCCCC
GACTACTTGAAGCTGTCCTTCCCCGAGGGCTTCAAGTGGGAGCGCGTGATGAACTTCGAGGACGGCGGCG
TGGTGACCGTGACCCAGGACTCCTCCCTGCAGGACGGCGAGTTCATCTACAAGGTGAAGCTGCGCGGCAC
CAACTTCCCCTCCGACGGCCCCGTAATGCAGAAGAAGACCATGGGCTGGGAGGCCTCCTCCGAGCGGATG
TACCCCGAGGACGGCGCCCTGAAGGGCGAGATCAAGCAGAGGCTGAAGCTGAAGGACGGCGGCCACTACG
ACGCTGAGGTCAAGACCACCTACAAGGCCAAGAAGCCCGTGCAGCTGCCCGGCGCCTACAACGTCAACAT
CAAGTTGGACATCACCTCCCACAACGAGGACTACACCATCGTGGAACAGTACGAACGCGCCGAGGGCCGC
CACTCCACCGGCGGCATGGACGAGCTGTACAAGTAGCGGCCGCTCTAGCCCAATTCCGCCCCCCCCCCTA
ACGTTACTGGCCGAAGCCGCTTGGAATAAGGCCGGTGTGCGTTTGTCTATATGTTATTTTCCACCATATT
GCCGTCTTTTGGCAATGTGAGGGCCCGGAAACCTGGCCCTGTCTTCTTGACGAGCATTCCTAGGGGTCTT
TCCCCTCTCGCCAAAGGAATGCAAGGTCTGTTGAATGTCGTGAAGGAAGCAGTTCCTCTGGAAGCTTCTT
GAAGACAAACAACGTCTGTAGCGACCCTTTGCAGGCAGCGGAACCCCCCACCTGGCGACAGGTGCCTCTG
CGGCCAAAAGCCACGTGTATAAGATACACCTGCAAAGGCGGCACAACCCCAGTGCCACGTTGTGAGTTGG
ATAGTTGTGGAAAGAGTCAAATGGCTCTCCTCAAGCGTATTCAACAAGGGGCTGAAGGATGCCCAGAAGG
TACCCCATTGTATGGGATCTGATCTGGGGCCTCGGTGCACATGCTTTACATGTGTTTAGTCGAGGTTAAA
AAAACGTCTAGGCCCCCCGAACCACGGGGACGTGGTTTTCCTTTGAAAAACACGATGATAATATGGGCAC
CGAGTACAAGCCCACGGTGCGCCTCGCCACCCGCGACGACGTCCCCCGGGCCGTACGCACCCTCGCCGCC
GCGTTCGCCGACTACCCCGCCACGCGCCACACCGTCGACCCGGACCGCCACATCGAGCGGGTCACCGAGC
TGCAAGAACTCTTCCTCACGCGCGTCGGGCTCGACATCGGCAAGGTGTGGGTCGCGGACGACGGCGCCGC
GGTGGCGGTCTGGACCACGCCGGAGAGCGTCGAAGCGGGGGCGGTGTTCGCCGAGATCGGCCCGCGCATG
GCCGAGTTGAGCGGTTCCCGGCTGGCCGCGCAGCAACAGATGGAAGGCCTCCTGGCGCCGCACCGGCCCA
AGGAGCCCGCGTGGTTCCTGGCCACCGTCGGCGTCTCGCCCGACCACCAGGGCAAGGGTCTGGGCAGCGC
CGTCGTGCTCCCCGGAGTGGAGGCGGCCGAGCGCGCCGGGGTGCCCGCCTTCCTGGAGACCTCCGCGCCC
CGCAACCTCCCCTTCTACGAGCGGCTCGGCTTCACCGTCACCGCCGACGTCGAGGTGCCCGAAGGACCGC
GCACCTGGTGCATGACCCGCAAGCCCGGTGCCTGACGCCCGCCCCACGACCCGCAGCGCCCGACCGAAAG
GAGCGCACGACCCCATGGCTCCGACCGAAGCCACCCGGGGCGGCCCCGCCGACCCCGCACCCGCCCCCGA
GGCCCACCGACTCTAGCTAGAGGATCATAATCAGCCATACCACATTTGTAGAGGTTTTACTTGCTTTAAA
AAACCTCCCACACCTCCCCCTGAACCTGAAACATAAAATGAATGCAATTGTTGTTGTTAACTTGTTTATT
GCAGCTTATAATGGTTACAAATAAAGCAATAGCATCACAAATTTCACAAATAAAGCATTTTTTTCACTGC
ATTCTAGTTGTGGTTTGTCCATGCATCACTAGGGACAGGATTGGTGACAGAAAAGCCCCATCCTTAGGCC
TCCTCCTTCCTAGTCTCCTGATATTGGGTCTAACCCCCACCTCCTGTTAGGCAGATTCCTTATCTGGTGA
CACACCCCCATTTCCTGGAGCCATCTCTCTCCTTGCCAGAACCTCTAAGGTTTGCTTACGATGGAGCCAG
AGAGGATCCTGGGAGGGAGAGCTTGGCAGGGGGTGGGAGGGAAGGGGGGGATGCGTGACCTGCCCGGTTC
TCAGTGGCCACCCTGCGCTACCCTCTCCCAGAACCTGAGCTGCTCTGACGCGGCTGTCTGGTGCGTTTCA
CTGATCCTGGTGCTGCAGCTTCCTTACACTTCCCAAGAGGAGAAGCAGTTTGGAAAAACAAAATCAGAAT
AAGTTGGTCCTGAGTTCTAACTTTGGCTCTTCACCTTTCTAGTCCCCAATTTATATTGTTCCTCCGTGCG
TCAGTTTTACCTGTGAGATAAGGCCAGTAGCCAGCCCCGTCCTGGCAGGGCTGTGGTGAGGAGGGGGGTG
TCCGTGTGGAAAACTCCCTTTGTGAGAATGGTGCGTCCTAGGTGTTCACCAGGTCGTGGCCGCCTCTACT
CCCTTTCTCTTTCTCCATCCTTCTTTCCTTAAAGAGTCCCCAGTGCTATCTGGGACATATTCCTCCGCCC
AGAGCAGGGTCCCGCTTCCCTAAGGCCCTGCTCTGGGCTTCTGGGTTTGAGTCCTTGGCAAGCCCAGGAG
AGGCGCTCAGGCTTCCCTGTCCCCCTTCCTCGTCCACCATCTCATGCCCCTGGCTCTCCTGCCCCTTCCC
TACAGGGGTTCCTGGCTCTGCTCTTCAGACTGAGCCCCGTTCCCCTGCATCCCCGTTCCCCTGCATCCCC
CTTCCCCTGCATCCCCCAGAGGCCCCAGGCCACCTACTTGGCCTGGACCCCACGAGAGGCCACCCCAGCC
CTGTCTACCAGGCTGCCTTTTGGGTGGATTCTCCTCCAACTGTGGGGTGACTGCTTGGCAAACTCACTCT
TCGGGGTATCCCAGGAGGCCTGGAGCATTGGGGTGGGCTGGGGTTCAGAGAGGAGGGATTCCCTTCTCAG
GTTACGTGGCCAAGAAGCAGGGGAGCTGGGTTTGGGTCAGGTCTGGGTGTGGGGTGACCAGCTTATGCTG
TTTGCCCAGGACAGCCTAGTTTTAGCGCTGAAACCCTCAGTCCTAGGAAAACAGGGATGGTTGGTCACTG
TCTCTGGGCTCGAC
Features (pLannotate 1.2.2; 21 found; start..end, strand, type, name):
    306..894     -  rep_origin     ori: high-copy-number ColE1/pMB1/pBR322/pUC origin of replication
   1065..1925    -  CDS            AmpR: β-lactamase; bla; confers resistance to ampicillin, carbenicillin, and related antibiotics
   1926..2030    -  promoter       AmpR promoter: bla
   2057..2485    +  rep_origin     f1 ori (sequence partly withheld): f1 bacteriophage origin of replication; arrow indicates direction of (+) strand synthesis
   2517..2584    -  CDS            lacZα (fragment): LacZα fragment of β-galactosidase; lacZ fragment
   3211..3712    +  misc_feature   HA-L: left homology arm from the adeno-associated virus integration site (AAVS1) within intron 1 of the human PPP1R12C gene
   3858..3906    +  polyA_signal   poly(A) signal: synthetic polyadenylation signal
   3920..4011    +  misc_feature   pause site: RNA polymerase II transcriptional pause signal from the human α2 globin gene
   4036..4415    +  enhancer       CMV enhancer: human cytomegalovirus immediate early enhancer
   4417..4693    +  promoter       chicken β-actin promoter: No description available
   4694..5710    +  intron         chimeric intron: chimera between introns from chicken β-actin and rabbit β-globin
   5764..5781    +  misc_feature   MCS (fragment): multiple cloning site
   5785..7509    +  CDS            AFB2: AFB2_ARATH - Also known as LRF2. Experimental evidence at protein level: Swiss-Prot protein existence level 1. Component of SCF(ASK-cullin-F-box) E3 ubiquitin ligase complexes, which may mediate the ubiquitination and subsequent proteasomal degradation of target proteins. Confers sensitivity to the virulent bacterial pathogen P.syringae (By similarity). Auxin receptor that mediates Aux/IAA proteins proteasomal degradation and auxin- regulated transcription. Involved in embryogenesis regulation by auxin. From Arabidopsis thaliana (Mouse-ear cress).
   7524..8232    +  CDS            mCherry (fragment): monomeric derivative of DsRed fluorescent protein (Shaner et al., 2004) mammalian codon-optimized
   8355..8817    +  misc_feature   IRES: internal ribosome entry site (IRES) of the encephalomyocarditis virus (EMCV)
   8825..9421    +  CDS            PuroR: puromycin N-acetyltransferase; pac from Streptomyces alboniger; confers resistance to puromycin
   9471..9536    +  CDS            dmpM (fragment): DMPM_STRAD - Protein inferred from homology: Swiss-Prot protein existence level 3. From Streptomyces alboniger.
   9549..9632    +  CDS            large T antigen (fragment): large T antigen from SV40 (simian virus 40)
   9655..9736    +  polyA_signal   SV40 poly(A) signal: SV40 polyadenylation signal
   9764..10600   +  misc_feature   HA-R: right homology arm from the adeno-associated virus integration site (AAVS1) within intron 1 of the human PPP1R12C gene
  11006..126     +  CDS            TcR (fragment) (across the origin): tetracycline efflux protein; tet; confers resistance to tetracycline
