[The description below was written by a language model from this plasmid's Addgene catalogue record and pLannotate feature annotations shown in this document.]
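Description:
pSH-CAG-AtAFB2.F74A-mCherry-IRES-puro is a mammalian expression and donor plasmid designed for site-specific integration at the human AAVS1 safe harbor locus, built on the pSH-CAG-IRES-P backbone. It is propagated in E. coli as a high-copy plasmid through a ColE1/pUC-type origin with ampicillin selection (AmpR and its bla promoter). The backbone also carries an f1 origin and short remnants of lacZα and a tetracycline resistance gene. The catalogue lists a total size of about 11.0 kb, in close agreement with the sequenced record.

The payload sits between left and right homology arms taken from intron 1 of PPP1R12C, so that nuclease-induced cleavage at AAVS1 (the record lists CRISPR and TALEN among its vector types) can drive homology-directed insertion of the whole cassette. Just inside the left arm, a synthetic poly(A) signal and an α2-globin transcriptional pause site probably insulate the cassette from read-through transcription of the host gene. Expression is driven by the CAG promoter, made up of the CMV enhancer, the chicken β-actin promoter and a chimeric intron. It transcribes the Arabidopsis thaliana auxin receptor F-box protein AFB2 carrying the F74A mutation, fused at its C terminus to mCherry. An EMCV IRES then allows translation of puromycin N-acetyltransferase from the same transcript, which ends at an SV40 poly(A) signal. Puromycin resistance and red fluorescence therefore both report expression of the receptor.

The construct is intended for the AID2 auxin-inducible degron system. The F74A receptor joins SCF ubiquitin ligase complexes and, according to the depositor, is used with the modified auxin ligands cvxIAA, 5-Ph-IAA or pico_cvxIAA to trigger proteasomal degradation of degron-tagged target proteins in human cells.
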