Addgene plasmid #216244: pSH-CAG-AtAFB2.F74A-mCherry-IRES-puro
Purpose: Express AtAFB2.F74A mutant with mCherry tag for AID2
Depositing lab: Elina Ikonen. Depositing organization: University of Helsinki. Publication: HiHo-AID2: boosting homozygous knock-in efficiency enables robust generation of human auxin-inducible degron cells. Li S, Wang Y, van der Stoel M, Zhou X, Madhusudan S, Kanerva K, Nguyen VD, Eskici N, Olkkonen VM, Zhou Y, Raivio T, Ikonen E. Genome Biol. 2024 Feb 26;25(1):58. doi: 10.1186/s13059-024-03187-w. PubMed 38409044.
Backbone
  Vector backbone: pSH-CAG-IRES-P
  Backbone size w/o insert (bp): 8200
  Total vector size (bp): 10997
  Vector type: Mammalian Expression, CRISPR, TALEN, Unspecified ; Human safe harbor locus (A AVS1) site-specific integration
  Selectable markers: Puromycin
Growth in bacteria
  Bacterial resistance: Ampicillin, 100 μg/mL
  Growth temperature: 37°C
  Growth strain: DH5alpha
  Copy number: High Copy
Gene/Insert
  Gene/Insert name: AtAFB2.F74A-mCherry
  Species: A. thaliana (mustard weed)
  Insert size (bp): 2445
  Mutation: F74A mutation
  Promoter: CAG
  Tag / fusion protein: mCherry (C terminal on insert)
  Cloning method: Restriction Enzyme; 5′ cloning site BglII (unknown if destroyed); 3′ cloning site NotI (unknown if destroyed)
  Sequencing primers: 5′ ctcctgggcaacgtgctggt
Resource information
  A portion of this plasmid was derived from a plasmid made by: De novo synthesis from Genscript
Terms and licenses: Academic/Nonprofit Terms; Industry Terms: Not Available to Industry
Depositor comments: For AID2 with cvxIAA, 5-PH-IAA or pico_cvxIAA.
How to cite: pSH-CAG-AtAFB2.F74A-mCherry-IRES-puro was a gift from Elina Ikonen (Addgene plasmid # 216244 ; http://n2t.net/addgene:216244 ; RRID:Addgene_216244)
